>Addgene plasmid #212918 | pYSD081 | addgene full sequence | sequence record 421770 | Addgene NGS Result
TCGGTCTCAATCCGGTGGAGGGGGTTCTGGTGGTGGCGGATCATACCCATACGATGTTCCAGATTACGCT
AAGGAAAATTTGTATTTTCAATCTCAGGAACTGACAACTATATGCGAGCAAATCCCCTCACCAACTTTAG
AATCGACGCCGTACTCTTTGTCAACGACTACTATTTTGGCCAACGGGAAGGCAATGCAAGGAGTTTTTGA
ATATTACAAATCAGTAACGTTTGTCAGTAATTGCGGTTCTCACCCCTCAACAACTAGCAAAGGCAGCCCC
ATAAACACACAGTATGTTTTTTGATAACTCGAGTGGCTGAGACCAGACCAATAAAAAACGCCCGGCGGCA
ACCGAGCGTTCTGAACAAATCCAGATGGAGTTCTGAGGTCATTACTGGATCTATCAACAGGAGTCCAAGC
GAGCTCGATATCAAATTACGCCCCGCCCTGCCACTCATCGCAGTACTGTTGTAATTCATTAAGCATTCTG
CCGACATGGAAGCCATCACAAACGGCATGATGAACCTGAATCGCCAGCGGCATCAGCACCTTGTCGCCTT
GCGTATAATATTTGCCCATGGTGAAAACGGGGGCGAAGAAGTTGTCCATATTGGCCACGTTTAAATCAAA
ACTGGTGAAACTCACCCAGGGATTGGCTGAAACGAAAAACATATTCTCAATAAACCCTTTAGGGAAATAG
GCCAGGTTTTCACCGTAACACGCCACATCTTGCGAATATATGTGTAGAAACTGCCGGAAATCGTCGTGGT
ATTCACTCCAGAGCGATGAAAACGTTTCAGTTTGCTCATGGAAAACGGTGTAACAAGGGTGAACACTATC
CCATATCACCAGCTCACCGTCTTTCATTGCCATACGAAATTCCGGATGAGCATTCATCAGGCGGGCAAGA
ATGTGAATAAAGGCCGGATAAAACTTGTGCTTATTTTTCTTTACGGTCTTTAAAAAGGCCGTAATATCCA
GCTGAACGGTCTGGTTATAGGTACATTGAGCAACTGACTGAAATGCCTCAAAATGTTCTTTACGATGCCA
TTGGGATATATCAACGGTGGTATATCCAGTGATTTTTTTCTCCATTTTAGCTTCCTTAGCTCCTGAAAAT
CTCGATAACTCAAAAAATACGCCCGGTAGTGATCTTATTTCATTATGGTGAAAGTTGGAACCTCTTACGT
GCCCGATCAATCATGACCAAAATCCCTTAACGTGAGTTTTCGTTCCACTGAGCGTCAGACCCCGTAGAAA
AGATCAAAGGATCTTCTTGAGATCCTTTTTTTCTGCGCGTAATCTGCTGCTTGCAAACAAAAAAACCACC
GCTACCAGCGGTGGTTTGTTTGCCGGATCAAGAGCTACCAACTCTTTTTCCGAAGGTAACTGGCTTCAGC
AGAGCGCAGATACCAAATACTGTTCTTCTAGTGTAGCCGTAGTTAGGCCACCACTTCAAGAACTCTGTAG
CACCGCCTACATACCTCGCTCTGCTAATCCTGTTACCAGTGGCTGCTGCCAGTGGCGATAAGTCGTGTCT
TACCGGGTTGGACTCAAGACGATAGTTACCGGATAAGGCGCAGCGGTCGGGCTGAACGGGGGGTTCGTGC
ACACAGCCCAGCTTGGAGCGAACGACCTACACCGAACTGAGATACCTACAGCGTGAGCTATGAGAAAGCG
CCACGCTTCCCGAAGGGAGAAAGGCGGACAGGTATCCGGTAAGCGGCAGGGTCGGAACAGGAGAGCGCAC
GAGGGAGCTTCCAGGGGGAAACGCCTGGTATCTTTATAGTCCTGTCGGGTTTCGCCACCTCTGACTTGAG
CGTCGATTTTTGTGATGCTCGTCAGGGGGGCGGAGCCTATGGAAAAACGCCAGCAACGCGGCCTTTTTAC
GGTTCCTGGCCTTTTGCTGGCCTTTTGCTCACATGTTCTTTCCTGCGTTATCCCCTGATTCTGTGGATAA
CCGTAG
Features (pLannotate 1.2.2; 6 found; start..end, strand, type, name):
     44..70      +  CDS            3xHA (fragment): three tandem HA epitope tags
     92..301     +  CDS            AGA2 (fragment): AGA2_YEAST - Experimental evidence at protein level: Swiss-Prot protein existence level 1. Receptor binding subunit of the a-agglutinin heterodimer. S.cerevisiae a and alpha cells express the complementary cell surface glycoproteins a-agglutinin and alpha-agglutinin, respectively, which interact with one another to promote cellular aggregation during mating. From Saccharomyces cerevisiae (strain ATCC 204508 / S288c) (Baker's yeast).
    331..365     -  terminator     lambda t0 terminator: minimal transcription terminator from phage lambda (Scholtissek and Grosse, 1987)
    439..1095    -  CDS            cat: CAT_ECOLX - Experimental evidence at protein level: Swiss-Prot protein existence level 1. This enzyme is an effector of chloramphenicol resistance in bacteria. From Escherichia coli. This protein is used as a marker in many commonly used cloning vectors, such as pACYC184.
   1096..1193    -  promoter       cat promoter: promoter of the E. coli cat gene encoding chloramphenicol acetyltransferase
   1277..1865    +  rep_origin     ori: high-copy-number ColE1/pMB1/pBR322/pUC origin of replication
