[The description below was written by a language model from this plasmid's Addgene catalogue record and pLannotate feature annotations shown in this document.]
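Description:
pYSD081 is a small (about 2 kb) part-storage plasmid built on the pYTK001 entry vector of the MoClo yeast toolkit (YTK). It belongs to the yeast secretion/display (YSD) extension of that toolkit. Although catalogued as a bacterial expression vector, it functions as a carrier for a DNA part rather than as an expression construct. It replicates in E. coli from a high-copy ColE1/pUC-type origin and is selected with chloramphenicol through a cat gene driven by its native promoter. A lambda t0 terminator lies between the marker cassette and the insert. No yeast origin, yeast marker, promoter or yeast terminator is annotated, consistent with its role as a parts plasmid.

The payload is an HA-tagged version of the S. cerevisiae AGA2 gene, formatted as a Type 4a part. The feature table shows a short HA epitope match (a fragment corresponding to a single repeat of a 3xHA annotation) upstream of a partial AGA2 coding region, so the tag precedes the Aga2p sequence. Aga2p is the receptor-binding subunit of the a-agglutinin heterodimer and is the classic anchor for yeast surface display, where a fused protein of interest is tethered to the cell wall through its partner subunit. The HA tag offers a handle for detecting the displayed fusion.

The part was inserted using BsmBI sites that were destroyed during cloning, as is standard for YTK part domestication. In toolkit use, the part would be released and combined by Golden Gate assembly with promoter, secretion signal, coding sequence and terminator parts to build yeast display cassettes. The record does not list the flanking assembly sites or overhangs.
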