Addgene plasmid #212918: pYSD081
Purpose: Encodes the HA-tagged S. cerevisiae Aga2p yeast surface display anchor protein as a Type 4a part to be used in the yeast secretion/display (YSD) extension of the MoClo yeast toolkit (YTK)
Depositing lab: Paul Young. Depositing organization: University College Cork. Publication: A Yeast Modular Cloning (MoClo) Toolkit Expansion for Optimization of Heterologous Protein Secretion and Surface Display in Saccharomyces cerevisiae. O'Riordan NM, Juric V, O'Neill SK, Roche AP, Young PW. ACS Synth Biol. 2024 Mar 14. doi: 10.1021/acssynbio.3c00743. PubMed 38483353.
Backbone
  Vector backbone: pYTK001
  Vector type: Bacterial Expression
Growth in bacteria
  Bacterial resistance: Chloramphenicol, 25 μg/mL
  Growth temperature: 37°C
  Growth strain: DH5alpha
  Copy number: High Copy
Gene/Insert
  Gene/Insert name: AGA2
  Species: S. cerevisiae (budding yeast)
  Entrez Gene: AGA2 (a.k.a. YGL032C)
  Cloning method: Restriction Enzyme; 5′ cloning site BsmBI (destroyed during cloning); 3′ cloning site BsmBI (destroyed during cloning)
Terms and licenses: Academic/Nonprofit Terms; Industry Terms: Not Available to Industry
How to cite: pYSD081 was a gift from Paul Young (Addgene plasmid # 212918 ; http://n2t.net/addgene:212918 ; RRID:Addgene_212918)
